>Addgene plasmid #101845 | Ptrc::glgP_gap1 | addgene full sequence | sequence record 197030 | Addgene NGS Result
CACATTTCCCCGAAAAGTGCCACCTGACGTCTAAGAAACCATTATTATCATGACATTAACCTATAAAAAT
AGGCGTATCACGAGGCCCTTTCGTCTTCAAGAATTCTCATGTTTGACAGCTTATCATCGATATGATACCA
AACTCCTCCGCCTGAATCGTGGCATTGACCACCCATTTGACAACGTCAAACCAAGGCGAGTCATTGTTGA
GGGTGGCTGGGCTCAGCGGCTCTTTGGAGATCACTGCATCCAGCAATTGGTGCTGATCGGCATCGGACAA
GGTCGTCCGACGGGCGGCCAGCTGAGAGCGATCGGAGGTTACCCCCTCACAACGGCCTTGGGCATAGGCA
GCGTAGTTGGCATCGGAGTTCGGAAATTTAATCTCCTGATATTGGACACCCAGCTCGCGCATCGTGTCCG
CCAGATTGAGTTCCGATGTGGTGCCCGTCTCCACGCAGATTGACTTGCCCTGAAAATCCTGCAGCGATTG
GATGCCACTATTGCGCCGCACCATCAACCCTTGGCCGTCATAGAAAGTGGTTGGCGCAAACTCAAGGTTG
TTGCCGCCCTTGGCATCGCGACTCAGGGTCCAAGTGGTGTTGCGCGAGAGCAAATCGACTTCACCACTTG
CTAAGGCTGGAAACCGTTCAACAGAATCGAGACTGCGGTATTCGATCGCCTTGGGATCATTGAACAGTGC
TGCGGCGATCGCCTTACAAATGTCGACATCCAAGCCACTGTAATTGCCCTGGGAATCAAGGAAGCTAAAG
CCAGGCAGTCGGCCTTCAACTCCGCAGAGCAACTTACCGCGCGCCTGCACTTGGTTGAGGCGACTATTGC
TCTCAGTCTCATTGCCACCCAAGCTACGACAGGCTGCTAGCGGTAAAAAGCAAAGCAGTACCAAAAGAAA
GCGCGAGGCGATCGCAGGCATGGGTCCGCCGGATAAAAGGATCGCCTTCATTCAATCACGTCTTGCCGGT
TCTACCAGCCTGCCCAGCCAACGGCTGAGCCGAATTTGATCTGCATGGGATCCCAAACCTGATCTGAGAA
GAGCATTGCAAAGCACTACGGCTTTCTTTCATTCCTCTTAAGGCCGATCGACCGCCGTGATCCCCTGTCT
ATAGTCAGGGCAGTCACACGGGATAATACCGCGCCACATAGCAGAACTTTAAAAGTGCTCATCATTGGAA
AACGTTCTTCGGGGCGAAAACTCTCAAGGATCTTACCGCTGTTGAGATCCAGTTCGATGTAACCCACTCG
TGCACCCAACTGATCTTCAGCATCTTTTACTTTCACCAGCGTTTCTGGGTGAGCAAAAACAGGAAGGCAA
AATGCCGCAAAAAAGGGAATAAGGGCGACACGGAAATGTTGAATACTCATACTCTTCCTTTTTCAATATT
ATTGAAGCATTTATCAGGGTTATTGTCTCATGAGCGGATACATATTTGAATGTATTTAGAAAAATAAACA
AATAGGGGTTCCGCGCACATTTCCCCGAAAAGTGCCACCTGACGTCTAAGAAACCATTATTATCATGACA
TTAACCTATAAAAATAGGCGTATCACGAGGCCCTTTCGTCTTCGAATAAATACCTGTGACGGAAGATCAC
TTCGCAGAATAAATAAATCCTGGTGTCCCTGTTGATACCGGGAAGCCCTGGGCCAACTTTTGGCGAAAAT
GAGACGTTGATCGGCACGTAAGAGGTTCCAACTTTCACCATAATGAAATAAGATCACTACCGGGCGTATT
TTTTGAGTTATCGAGATTTTCAGGAGCTAAGGAAGCTAAAATGGAGAAAAAAATCACTGGATATACCACC
GTTGATATATCCCAATGGCATCGTAAAGAACATTTTGAGGCATTTCAGTCAGTTGCTCAATGTACCTATA
ACCAGACCGTTCAGCTGGATATTACGGCCTTTTTAAAGACCGTAAAGAAAAATAAGCACAAGTTTTATCC
GGCCTTTATTCACATTCTTGCCCGCCTGATGAATGCTCATCCGGAATTCCGTATGGCAATGAAAGACGGT
GAGCTGGTGATATGGGATAGTGTTCACCCTTGTTACACCGTTTTCCATGAGCAAACTGAAACGTTTTCAT
CGCTCTGGAGTGAATACCACGACGATTTCCGGCAGTTTCTACACATATATTCGCAAGATGTGGCGTGTTA
CGGTGAAAACCTGGCCTATTTCCCTAAAGGGTTTATTGAGAATATGTTTTTCGTCTCAGCCAATCCCTGG
GTGAGTTTCACCAGTTTTGATTTAAACGTGGCCAATATGGACAACTTCTTCGCCCCCGTTTTCACCATGG
GCAAATATTATACGCAAGGCGACAAGGTGCTGATGCCGCTGGCGATTCAGGTTCATCATGCCGTTTGTGA
TGGCTTCCATGTCGGCAGAATGCTTAATGAATTACAACAGTACTGCGATGAGTGGCAGGGCGGGGCGTAA
TTTTTTTAAGGCAGTTATTGGTGCCCTTAAACGCCTGGTTGCTACGCCTGAATAAGTGATAATAAGCGGA
TGAATGGCAGAAATTCGAAAGCAAATTCGACCCGGTCGTCGGTTCAGGGCAGGGTCGTTAAATAGCCGCT
TATGTCTATTGCTGGTTTACCGGTTTATTGACTACCGGAAGCAGTGTGACCGTGTGCTTCTCAAATGCCT
GAGGCCAGTTTGCTCAGGCTCTCCCCGTGGAGGTAATAATTGACGATATGATCGACTGCTAGCTCGAGCC
CGCGACATCTTCCTGCTCCAGAAGCTCGAAATTCGAGCTCGGTACCCGGGGATCTGGGCCGCGGGTCATG
GCTGCGCCCCGACACCCGCCAACACCCGCTGACGCGCCCTGACGGGCTTGTCTGCTCCCGGCATCCGCTT
ACAGACAAGCTGTGACCGTCTCCGGGAGCTGCATGTGTCAGAGGTTTTCACCGTCATCACCGAAACGCGC
GAGGCAGCAGATCAATTCGCGCGCGAAGGCGAAGCGGCATGCATTTACGTTGACACCATCGAATGGTGCA
AAACCTTTCGCGGTATGGCATGATAGCGCCCGGAAGAGAGTCAATTCAGGGTGGTGAATGTGAAACCAGT
AACGTTATACGATGTCGCAGAGTATGCCGGTGTCTCTTATCAGACCGTTTCCCGCGTGGTGAACCAGGCC
AGCCACGTTTCTGCGAAAACGCGGGAAAAAGTGGAAGCGGCGATGGCGGAGCTGAATTACATTCCCAACC
GCGTGGCACAACAACTGGCGGGCAAACAGTCGTTGCTGATTGGCGTTGCCACCTCCAGTCTGGCCCTGCA
CGCGCCGTCGCAAATTGTCGCGGCGATTAAATCTCGCGCCGATCAACTGGGTGCCAGCGTGGTGGTGTCG
ATGGTAGAACGAAGCGGCGTCGAAGCCTGTAAAGCGGCGGTGCACAATCTTCTCGCGCAACGCGTCAGTG
GGCTGATCATTAACTATCCGCTGGATGACCAGGATGCCATTGCTGTGGAAGCTGCCTGCACTAATGTTCC
GGCGTTATTTCTTGATGTCTCTGACCAGACACCCATCAACAGTATTATTTTCTCCCATGAAGACGGTACG
CGACTGGGCGTGGAGCATCTGGTCGCATTGGGTCACCAGCAAATCGCGCTGTTAGCGGGCCCATTAAGTT
CTGTCTCGGCGCGTCTGCGTCTGGCTGGCTGGCATAAATATCTCACTCGCAATCAAATTCAGCCGATAGC
GGAACGGGAAGGCGACTGGAGTGCCATGTCCGGTTTTCAACAAACCATGCAAATGCTGAATGAGGGCATC
GTTCCCACTGCGATGCTGGTTGCCAACGATCAGATGGCGCTGGGCGCAATGCGCGCCATTACCGAGTCCG
GGCTGCGCGTTGGTGCGGATATCTCGGTAGTGGGATACGACGATACCGAAGACAGCTCATGTTATATCCC
GCCGTTAACCACCATCAAACAGGATTTTCGCCTGCTGGGGCAAACCAGCGTGGACCGCTTGCTGCAACTC
TCTCAGGGCCAGGCGGTGAAGGGCAATCAGCTGTTGCCCGTCTCACTGGTGAAAAGAAAAACCACCCTGG
CGCCCAATACGCAAACCGCCTCTCCCCGCGCGTTGGCCGATTCATTAATGCAGCTGGCACGACAGGTTTC
CCGACTGGAAAGCGGGCAGTGAGCGCAACGCAATTAATGTAAGTTAGCGCGAATTGATCTGGTTTGACAG
CTTATCATCGACTGCACGGTGCACCAATGCTTCTGGCGTCAGGCAGCCATCGGAAGCTGTGGTATGGCTG
TGCAGGTCGTAAATCACTGCATAATTCGTGTCGCTCAAGGCGCACTCCCGTTCTGGATAATGTTTTTTGC
GCCGACATCATAACGGTTCTGGCAAATATTCTGAAATGAGCTGTTGACAATTAATCATCCGGCTCGTATA
ATGTGTGGAATTGTGAGCGGATAACAATTTCACACAGGAAACAGACCATGGAATTCATGTCCAAAATTCG
TGTTGGAATTAACGGCTTTGGCCGTATTGGTCGTCTCTGCTTACGGGCTGGATTTGATGATCCGCAACTC
GATTTTGTTGCGATTAACGACCTCGTTCCGGCCAAAAATCTTGCCTATCTTCTTCACTACGACTCCACCC
ACGGCCGCCTACAACAAACAGTGCGGGCAGAAGAAGATCGCATTTGTGCCGGCGATCGCTGCATTCAATG
TTTCTCCGAAACTGATCCGGCAGCTATTCCTTGGGGGGAGTTAGGGGTTGATGTGGTGATTGAGGCTACG
GGGCGCTTCACCGATTACGCTGCCGCCAGTCGCCACCTGGAAGCAGGCGCTCAACGGGTAGTGATTTCGG
CCCCGACCTCGGAGAAAGATCCCGATCGCGTTCCCACCTTCGTCTACGGCGTCAATCATCAGAACTACGA
CCCGCAACAGCATCGCATTCTCTCCAACGCCAGCTGCACCACCAACTGCCTGGCTCCGATCGCCAAGGTG
CTTCAAGAGCACTGCGGGATTGAAGACGGTCTGATGACTACCATCCATGCGGTCACCGCCACCCAACCAA
CTGTCGATGGACCCAGCCGTAAAGATATGCGCGGCGGGCGCAGTGCGGCTCAAAACATCATTCCGGCCAG
TACGGGCGCTGCCAAAGCCGTGGGCTTGGTGCTGCCCGAACTCCAGGGTCACCTGACCGGTATGGCGTTG
CGGGTTCCGACGGCGGATGTCTCGGTGGTGGATCTGACCTTCCGTAGCCGCCAATCCACCACCTATGCCG
CCATCTGTGAGGTGATGCAAAAGGCGGCCAACACCCAACTCCAAGGCATCCTGGGCTATACCGAGGATGA
CCTCGTTTCGAGTGACTTTATTGGCGATGCTCGGTCCAGCATTTTTGATGCCACGGCAGGCATGGCTCTC
AACGATCGCTTCTTCAAAGTGATCGCTTGGTACGACAACGAATGGGGATACAGCAACCGCATGTTGGATC
TGATTAATGCGGTAGTTTATCACAGTTAAATTGCTAACGCAGTCAGGCACCGTGTATGAAATCTAACAAT
GCGCTCATCGTCATCCTCGGCACCGTCACCCTGGATGCTGTAGGCATAGGCTTGGTTATGCCGGTACTGC
CGGGCCTCTTGCGGGATATCGTCCATTCCGACAGCATCGCCAGTCACTATGGCGTGCTGCTAGCGCTATA
TGCGTTGATGCAATTTCTATGCGCACCCGTTCTCGGAGCACTGTCCGACCGCTTTGGCCGCCGCCCAGTC
CTGCTCGCTTCGCTACTTGGAGCCACTATCGACTACGCGATCATGGCGACCACACCCGTCCTGTGGATCC
TCTACGCCGGACGCATCGTGGCCGGCATCACCGGCGCCACAGGTGCGGTTGCTGGCGCCTATATCGCCGA
CATCACCGATGGGGAAGATCGGGCTCGCCACTTCGGGCTCATGAGCGCTTGTTTCGGCGTGGGTATGGTG
GCAGGCCCCGTGGCCGGGGGACTGTTGGGCGCCATCTCCTTGCATGCACCATTCCTTGCGGCGGCGGTGC
TCAACGGCCTCAACCTACTACTGGGCTGCTTCCTAATGCAGGAGTCGCATAAGGGAGAGCGTCGACCGAT
GCCCTTGAGAGCCTTCAACCCAGTCAGCTCCTTCCGGTGGGCGCGGGGCATGACTATCGTCGCCGCACTT
ATGACTGTCTTCTTTATCATGCAACTCGTAGGACAGGTGCCGGCAGCGCTCTGGGTCATTTTCGGCGAGG
ACCGCTTTCGCTGGAGCGCGACGATGATCGGCCTGTCGCTTGCGGTATTCGGAATCTTGCACGCCCTCGC
TCAAGCCTTCGTCACTGGTCCCGCCACCAAACGTTTCGGCGAGAAGCAGGCCATTATCGCCGGCATGGCG
GCCGACGCGCTGGGCTACGTCTTGCTGGCGTTCGCGACGCGAGGCTGGATGGCCTTCCCCATTATGATTC
TTCTCGCTTCCGGCGGCATCGGGATGCCCGCGTTGCAGGCCATGCTGTCCAGGCAGGTAGATGACGACCA
TCAGGGACAGCTTCAAGGATCGCTCGCGGCTCTTACCAGCCTAACTTCGATCATTGGACCGCTGATCGTC
ACGGCGATTTATGCCGCCTCGGCGAGCACATGGAACGGGTTGGCATGGATTGTAGGCGCCGCCCTATACC
TTGTCTGCCTCCCCGCGTTGCGTCGCGGTGCATGGAGCCGGGCCACCTCGACCTGAATGGAAGCCGGCGG
CACCTCGCTAACGGATTCACCACTCCAAGAATTGGAGCCAATCAATTCTTGCGGAGAACTGTGAATGCGC
AAACCAACCCTTGGCAGAACATATCCATCGCGTCCGCCATCTCCAGCAGCCGCACGCGGCGCATCTCGGG
CAGCGTTGGGTCCTGGCCACGGGTGCGCATGATCGTGCTCCTGTCGTTGAGGACCCGGCTAGGCTGGCGG
GGTTGCCTTACTGGTTAGCAGAATGAATCACCGATACGCGAGCGAACGTGAAGCGACTGCTGCTGCAAAA
CGTCTGCGACCTGAGCAACAACATGAATGGTCTTCGGTTTCCGTGTTTCGTAAAGTCTGGAAACGCGGAA
GTCAGCGCCCTGCACCATTATGTTCCGGATCTGCATCGCAGGATGCTGCTGGCTACCCTGTGGAACACCT
ACATCTGTATTAACGAAGCGCTGGCATTGACCCTGAGTGATTTTTCTCTGGTCCCGCCGCATCCATACCG
CCAGTTGTTTACCCTCACAACGTTCCAGTAACCGGGCATGTTCATCATCAGTAACCCGTATCGTGAGCAT
CCTCTCTCGTTTCATCGGTATCATTACCCCCATGAACAGAAATCCCCCTTACACGGAGGCATCAGTGACC
AAACAGGAAAAAACCGCCCTTAACATGGCCCGCTTTATCAGAAGCCAGACATTAACGCTTCTGGAGAAAC
TCAACGAGCTGGACGCGGATGAACAGGCAGACATCTGTGAATCGCTTCACGACCACGCTGATGAGCTTTA
CCGCAGCTGCCTCGCGCGTTTCGGTGATGACGGTGAAAACCTCTGACACATGCAGCTCCCGGAGACGGTC
ACAGCTTGTCTGTAAGCGGATGCCGGGAGCAGACAAGCCCGTCAGGGCGCGTCAGCGGGTGTTGGCGGGT
GTCGGGGCGCAGCCATGACCCAGTCACGTAGCGATAGCGGAGTGTATACTGGCTTAACTATGCGGCATCA
GAGCAGATTGTACTGAGAGTGCACCATATGCGGTGTGAAATACCGCACAGATGCGTAAGGAGAAAATACC
GCATCAGGCGCTCTTCCGCTTCCTCGCTCACTGACTCGCTGCGCTCGGTCGTTCGGCTGCGGCGAGCGGT
ATCAGCTCACTCAAAGGCGGTAATACGGTTATCCACAGAATCAGGGGATAACGCAGGAAAGAACATGTGA
GCAAAAGGCCAGCAAAAGGCCAGGAACCGTAAAAAGGCCGCGTTGCTGGCGTTTTTCCATAGGCTCCGCC
CCCCTGACGAGCATCACAAAAATCGACGCTCAAGTCAGAGGTGGCGAAACCCGACAGGACTATAAAGATA
CCAGGCGTTTCCCCCTGGAAGCTCCCTCGTGCGCTCTCCTGTTCCGACCCTGCCGCTTACCGGATACCTG
TCCGCCTTTCTCCCTTCGGGAAGCGTGGCGCTTTCTCATAGCTCACGCTGTAGGTATCTCAGTTCGGTGT
AGGTCGTTCGCTCCAAGCTGGGCTGTGTGCACGAACCCCCCGTTCAGCCCGACCGCTGCGCCTTATCCGG
TAACTATCGTCTTGAGTCCAACCCGGTAAGACACGACTTATCGCCACTGGCAGCAGCCACTGGTAACAGG
ATTAGCAGAGCGAGGTATGTAGGCGGTGCTACAGAGTTCTTGAAGTGGTGGCCTAACTACGGCTACACTA
GAAGGACAGTATTTGGTATCTGCGCTCTGCTGAAGCCAGTTACCTTCGGAAAAAGAGTTGGTAGCTCTTG
ATCCGGCAAACAAACCACCGCTGGTAGCGGTGGTTTTTTTGTTTGCAAGCAGCAGATTACGCGCAGAAAA
AAAGGATCTCAAGAAGATCCTTTGATCTTTTCTACGGGGTCTGACGCTCAGTGGAACGAAAACTCACGTT
AAGGGATTTTGGTCATGAGATTATCAAAAAGGATCTTCACCTAGATCCTTTTAAATTAAAAATGAAGTTT
TAAATCAATCTAAAGTATATATGAGTAAACTTGGTCTGACAGTTACCAATGCTTAATCAGTGAGGCACCT
ATCTCAGCGATCTGTCTATTTCGTTCATCCATAGTTGCCTGACTCCCCGTCGTGTAGATAACTACGATAC
GGGAGGGCTTACCATCTGGCCCCAGTGCTGCAATGATACCGCGAGACCCACGCTCACCGGCTCCAGATTT
ATCAGCAATAAACCAGCCAGCCGGAAGGGCCGAGCGCAGAAGTGGTCCTGCAACTTTATCCGCCTCCATC
CAGTCTATTAATTGTTGCCGGGAAGCTAGAGTAAGTAGTTCGCCAGTTAATAGTTTGCGCAACGTTGTTG
CCATTGCTGCAGGCATCGTGGTGTCACGCTCGTCGTTTGGTATGGCTTCATTCAGCTCCGGTTCCCAACG
ATCAAGGCGAGTTACATGATCCCCCATGTTGTGCAAAAAAGCGGTTAGCTCCTTCGGTCCTCCGATCGTT
GTCAGAAGTAAGTTGGCCGCAGTGTTATCACTCATGGTTATGGCAGCACTGCATAATTCTCTTACTGTCA
TGCCATCCGTAAGATGCTTTTCTGTGACTGGTGAGTACTCAACCAAGTCATTCTGAGAATAGTGTATGCG
GCGACCGAGTTGCTCTTGCCCGGCGTCAACACGGGATAATACCGCGCCACATAGCAGAACTTTAAAAGTG
CTCATCATTGGAAAACGTTCTTCGGGGCGAAAACTCTCAAGGATCTTACCGCTGTTGAGATCCAGTTCGA
TGTAACCCACTCGTGCACCCAACTGATCTTCAGCATCTTTTACTTTCACCAGCGTTTCTGGGTGAGCAAA
AACAGGAAGGCAAAATGCCGCAAAAAAGGGAATAAGGGCGACACGGAAATGTTGAATACTCATACTCTTC
CTTTTTCAATATTATTGAAGCATTTATCAGGGTTATTGTCTCATGAGCGGATACATATTTGAATGTATTT
AGAAAAATAAACAAATAGGGGTTCCGCG
Features (pLannotate 1.2.2; 21 found; start..end, strand, type, name):
    113..132     +  promoter       tet promoter (fragment): E. coli promoter for tetracycline efflux protein gene
   1136..1380    -  CDS            AmpR (fragment): β-lactamase; bla; confers resistance to ampicillin, carbenicillin, and related antibiotics
   1381..1485    -  promoter       AmpR promoter: bla
   1688..1790    +  promoter       cat promoter: promoter of the E. coli cat gene encoding chloramphenicol acetyltransferase
   1791..2450    +  CDS            CmR: chloramphenicol acetyltransferase; cat; confers resistance to chloramphenicol
   2760..2784    +  misc_feature   MCS (fragment): pUC18/19 multiple cloning site
   2908..2948    -  CDS            rop (fragment): Rop protein, which maintains plasmids at low copy number; rop
   2992..3069    +  promoter       lacIq promoter: lacI (mutant); In the lacIq allele, a single base change in the promoter boosts expression of the lacI gene about 10-fold.
   3070..4152    +  CDS            lacI: lac repressor; lacI; The lac repressor binds to the lac operator to inhibit transcription in E. coli. This inhibition can be relieved by adding lactose or isopropyl-β-D-thiogalactopyranoside (IPTG).
   4194..4211    +  promoter       tet promoter (fragment): E. coli promoter for tetracycline efflux protein gene
   4207..4308    -  CDS            yciV (fragment): RNAAM_ECOLI - Also known as trpH From Escherichia coli (strain K12).
   4384..4413    +  promoter       trc promoter: strong E. coli promoter; hybrid between the trp and lac UV5 promoters
   4421..4437    +  protein_bind   lac operator: The lac repressor binds to the lac operator to inhibit transcription in E. coli. This inhibition can be relieved by adding lactose or isopropyl-β-D-thiogalactopyranoside (IPTG). lac repressor encoded by lacI
   4467..5477    +  CDS            gap1: G3P1_NOSS1 - Experimental evidence at protein level: Swiss-Prot protein existence level 1. Catalyzes the oxidative phosphorylation of glyceraldehyde 3- phosphate (G3P) to 1,3-bisphosphoglycerate (BPG) using the cofactor NAD. The first reaction step involves the formation of a hemiacetal intermediate between G3P and a cysteine residue, and this hemiacetal intermediate is then oxidized to a thioester, with concomitant reduction of NAD to NADH. The reduced NADH is then exchanged with the second NAD, and the thioester is attacked by a nucleophilic inorganic phosphate to produce BPG. From Nostoc sp
   5516..6706    +  CDS            TcR: tetracycline efflux protein; tet; confers resistance to tetracycline
   6948..7328    -  CDS            YPB1_ECOLX: Protein predicted: Swiss-Prot protein existence level 4. From Escherichia coli.
   7345..7536    +  CDS            rop: Rop protein, which maintains plasmids at low copy number; rop
   7638..7778    +  misc_feature   bom: basis of mobility region from pBR322
   7964..8552    -  rep_origin     ori: high-copy-number ColE1/pMB1/pBR322/pUC origin of replication
   8723..9583    -  CDS            AmpR: β-lactamase; bla; confers resistance to ampicillin, carbenicillin, and related antibiotics
   9584..9688    -  promoter       AmpR promoter: bla
