[The description below was written by a language model from this plasmid's Addgene catalogue record and pLannotate feature annotations shown in this document.]
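Description:
Ptrc::glgP_gap1 is a pBR322-based cloning vector of about 9.7 kb, assembled by Gibson cloning, and its stated purpose is to replace the native promoter of glgP_gap1 with the IPTG-regulatable trc promoter. It is propagated in E. coli through the pBR322 ColE1/pMB1 origin, and the backbone also retains the rop gene and the bom mobilisation region. The catalogue lists chloramphenicol as the selection. The feature table additionally shows intact backbone ampicillin (bla) and tetracycline (tet) resistance genes with the bla promoter, and a second truncated bla fragment with its promoter lies near the insert.

The roughly 5.3 kb insert is described as a chloramphenicol resistance cassette followed by Ptrc. In the annotated sequence, the cat promoter and CmR coding sequence are followed by a lacIq promoter driving lacI. Next come the trc promoter with its lac operator, placed directly upstream of a coding sequence that matches the glyceraldehyde-3-phosphate dehydrogenase gap1 (identified by similarity to a Nostoc protein). With the repressor gene carried alongside the promoter, transcription from Ptrc should be held off by LacI and relieved by IPTG.

This layout is consistent with a homologous-recombination targeting construct, in which the gap1 sequence serves as the downstream homology arm and the marker–lacI–Ptrc module is inserted into the chromosome ahead of the gene, with chloramphenicol selecting for integrants. No upstream arm or glgP sequence is annotated. The record gives the insert species as not applicable and does not name the target organism, although the associated publication concerns metabolic control by the cyanobacterial circadian output pathway.
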