Addgene plasmid #101845: Ptrc::glgP_gap1
Purpose: Replaces native promoter of glgP_gap1 with Ptrc promoter
Depositing lab: Erin O'Shea. Depositing organization: Harvard University. Publication: Switching of metabolic programs in response to light availability is an essential function of the cyanobacterial circadian output pathway. Puszynska AM, O'Shea EK. Elife. 2017 Apr 21;6. pii: e23210. doi: 10.7554/eLife.23210. PubMed 28430105.
Backbone
  Vector backbone: pBR322
  Backbone size w/o insert (bp): 4400
  Total vector size (bp): 9700
  Vector type: Cloning vector
Growth in bacteria
  Bacterial resistance: Chloramphenicol, 25 μg/mL
  Growth temperature: 37°C
  Growth strain: DH5alpha
  Copy number: Unknown
Gene/Insert
  Gene/Insert name: CmR casette followed by ptrc promoter
  Species: NA
  Insert size (bp): 5300
  Cloning method: Gibson Cloning
  Sequencing primers: 5′ -; 3′ -
Terms and licenses: Academic/Nonprofit Terms; Industry Terms: Not Available to Industry
How to cite: Ptrc::glgP_gap1 was a gift from Erin O'Shea (Addgene plasmid # 101845 ; http://n2t.net/addgene:101845 ; RRID:Addgene_101845)
