>Addgene plasmid #101845 | Ptrc::glgP_gap1 | depositor partial sequence | sequence record 192669 | Ptrc::glgP_gap1 sequence 5330 bps
TGATACCAAACTCCTCCGCCTGAATCGTGGCATTGACCACCCATTTGACAACGTCAAACCAAGGCGAGTC
ATTGTTGAGGGTGGCTGGGCTCAGCGGCTCTTTGGAGATCACTGCATCCAGCAATTGGTGCTGATCGGCA
TCGGACAAGGTCGTCCGACGGGCGGCCAGCTGAGAGCGATCGGAGGTTACCCCCTCACAACGGCCTTGGG
CATAGGCAGCGTAGTTGGCATCGGAGTTCGGAAATTTAATCTCCTGATATTGGACACCCAGCTCGCGCAT
CGTGTCCGCCAGATTGAGTTCCGATGTGGTGCCCGTCTCCACGCAGATTGACTTGCCCTGAAAATCCTGC
AGCGATTGGATGCCACTATTGCGCCGCACCATCAACCCTTGGCCGTCATAGAAAGTGGTTGGCGCAAACT
CAAGGTTGTTGCCGCCCTTGGCATCGCGACTCAGGGTCCAAGTGGTGTTGCGCGAGAGCAAATCGACTTC
ACCACTTGCTAAGGCTGGAAACCGTTCAACAGAATCGAGACTGCGGTATTCGATCGCCTTGGGATCATTG
AACAGTGCTGCGGCGATCGCCTTACAAATGTCGACATCCAAGCCACTGTAATTGCCCTGGGAATCAAGGA
AGCTAAAGCCAGGCAGTCGGCCTTCAACTCCGCAGAGCAACTTACCGCGCGCCTGCACTTGGTTGAGGCG
ACTATTGCTCTCAGTCTCATTGCCACCCAAGCTACGACAGGCTGCTAGCGGTAAAAAGCAAAGCAGTACC
AAAAGAAAGCGCGAGGCGATCGCAGGCATGGGTCCGCCGGATAAAAGGATCGCCTTCATTCAATCACGTC
TTGCCGGTTCTACCAGCCTGCCCAGCCAACGGCTGAGCCGAATTTGATCTGCATGGGATCCCAAACCTGA
TCTGAGAAGAGCATTGCAAAGCACTACGGCTTTCTTTCATTCCTCTTAAGGCCGATCGACCGCCGTGATC
CCCTGTCTATAGTCAGGGCAGTCACACGGGATAATACCGCGCCACATAGCAGAACTTTAAAAGTGCTCAT
CATTGGAAAACGTTCTTCGGGGCGAAAACTCTCAAGGATCTTACCGCTGTTGAGATCCAGTTCGATGTAA
CCCACTCGTGCACCCAACTGATCTTCAGCATCTTTTACTTTCACCAGCGTTTCTGGGTGAGCAAAAACAG
GAAGGCAAAATGCCGCAAAAAAGGGAATAAGGGCGACACGGAAATGTTGAATACTCATACTCTTCCTTTT
TCAATATTATTGAAGCATTTATCAGGGTTATTGTCTCATGAGCGGATACATATTTGAATGTATTTAGAAA
AATAAACAAATAGGGGTTCCGCGCACATTTCCCCGAAAAGTGCCACCTGACGTCTAAGAAACCATTATTA
TCATGACATTAACCTATAAAAATAGGCGTATCACGAGGCCCTTTCGTCTTCGAATAAATACCTGTGACGG
AAGATCACTTCGCAGAATAAATAAATCCTGGTGTCCCTGTTGATACCGGGAAGCCCTGGGCCAACTTTTG
GCGAAAATGAGACGTTGATCGGCACGTAAGAGGTTCCAACTTTCACCATAATGAAATAAGATCACTACCG
GGCGTATTTTTTGAGTTATCGAGATTTTCAGGAGCTAAGGAAGCTAAAATGGAGAAAAAAATCACTGGAT
ATACCACCGTTGATATATCCCAATGGCATCGTAAAGAACATTTTGAGGCATTTCAGTCAGTTGCTCAATG
TACCTATAACCAGACCGTTCAGCTGGATATTACGGCCTTTTTAAAGACCGTAAAGAAAAATAAGCACAAG
TTTTATCCGGCCTTTATTCACATTCTTGCCCGCCTGATGAATGCTCATCCGGAATTCCGTATGGCAATGA
AAGACGGTGAGCTGGTGATATGGGATAGTGTTCACCCTTGTTACACCGTTTTCCATGAGCAAACTGAAAC
GTTTTCATCGCTCTGGAGTGAATACCACGACGATTTCCGGCAGTTTCTACACATATATTCGCAAGATGTG
GCGTGTTACGGTGAAAACCTGGCCTATTTCCCTAAAGGGTTTATTGAGAATATGTTTTTCGTCTCAGCCA
ATCCCTGGGTGAGTTTCACCAGTTTTGATTTAAACGTGGCCAATATGGACAACTTCTTCGCCCCCGTTTT
CACCATGGGCAAATATTATACGCAAGGCGACAAGGTGCTGATGCCGCTGGCGATTCAGGTTCATCATGCC
GTTTGTGATGGCTTCCATGTCGGCAGAATGCTTAATGAATTACAACAGTACTGCGATGAGTGGCAGGGCG
GGGCGTAATTTTTTTAAGGCAGTTATTGGTGCCCTTAAACGCCTGGTGCTACGCCTGAATAAGTGATAAT
AAGCGGATGAATGGCAGAAATTCGAAAGCAAATTCGACCCGGTCGTCGGTTCAGGGCAGGGTCGTTAAAT
AGCCGCTTATGTCTATTGCTGGTTTACCGGTTTATTGACTACCGGAAGCAGTGTGACCGTGTGCTTCTCA
AATGCCTGAGGCCAGTTTGCTCAGGCTCTCCCCGTGGAGGTAATAATTGACGATATGATCGACTGCTAGC
TCGAGCCCGCGACATCTTCCTGCTCCAGAAGCTCGAAATTCGAGCTCGGTACCCGGGGATCTGGGCCGCG
GGTCATGGCTGCGCCCCGACACCCGCCAACACCCGCTGACGCGCCCTGACGGGCTTGTCTGCTCCCGGCA
TCCGCTTACAGACAAGCTGTGACCGTCTCCGGGAGCTGCATGTGTCAGAGGTTTTCACCGTCATCACCGA
AACGCGCGAGGCAGCAGATCAATTCGCGCGCGAAGGCGAAGCGGCATGCATTTACGTTGACACCATCGAA
TGGTGCAAAACCTTTCGCGGTATGGCATGATAGCGCCCGGAAGAGAGTCAATTCAGGGTGGTGAATGTGA
AACCAGTAACGTTATACGATGTCGCAGAGTATGCCGGTGTCTCTTATCAGACCGTTTCCCGCGTGGTGAA
CCAGGCCAGCCACGTTTCTGCGAAAACGCGGGAAAAAGTGGAAGCGGCGATGGCGGAGCTGAATTACATT
CCCAACCGCGTGGCACAACAACTGGCGGGCAAACAGTCGTTGCTGATTGGCGTTGCCACCTCCAGTCTGG
CCCTGCACGCGCCGTCGCAAATTGTCGCGGCGATTAAATCTCGCGCCGATCAACTGGGTGCCAGCGTGGT
GGTGTCGATGGTAGAACGAAGCGGCGTCGAAGCCTGTAAAGCGGCGGTGCACAATCTTCTCGCGCAACGC
GTCAGTGGGCTGATCATTAACTATCCGCTGGATGACCAGGATGCCATTGCTGTGGAAGCTGCCTGCACTA
ATGTTCCGGCGTTATTTCTTGATGTCTCTGACCAGACACCCATCAACAGTATTATTTTCTCCCATGAAGA
CGGTACGCGACTGGGCGTGGAGCATCTGGTCGCATTGGGTCACCAGCAAATCGCGCTGTTAGCGGGCCCA
TTAAGTTCTGTCTCGGCGCGTCTGCGTCTGGCTGGCTGGCATAAATATCTCACTCGCAATCAAATTCAGC
CGATAGCGGAACGGGAAGGCGACTGGAGTGCCATGTCCGGTTTTCAACAAACCATGCAAATGCTGAATGA
GGGCATCGTTCCCACTGCGATGCTGGTTGCCAACGATCAGATGGCGCTGGGCGCAATGCGCGCCATTACC
GAGTCCGGGCTGCGCGTTGGTGCGGATATCTCGGTAGTGGGATACGACGATACCGAAGACAGCTCATGTT
ATATCCCGCCGTTAACCACCATCAAACAGGATTTTCGCCTGCTGGGGCAAACCAGCGTGGACCGCTTGCT
GCAACTCTCTCAGGGCCAGGCGGTGAAGGGCAATCAGCTGTTGCCCGTCTCACTGGTGAAAAGAAAAACC
ACCCTGGCGCCCAATACGCAAACCGCCTCTCCCCGCGCGTTGGCCGATTCATTAATGCAGCTGGCACGAC
AGGTTTCCCGACTGGAAAGCGGGCAGTGAGCGCAACGCAATTAATGTAAGTTAGCGCGAATTGATCTGGT
TTGACAGCTTATCATCGACTGCACGGTGCACCAATGCTTCTGGCGTCAGGCAGCCATCGGAAGCTGTGGT
ATGGCTGTGCAGGTCGTAAATCACTGCATAATTCGTGTCGCTCAAGGCGCACTCCCGTTCTGGATAATGT
TTTTTGCGCCGACATCATAACGGTTCTGGCAAATATTCTGAAATGAGCTGTTGACAATTAATCATCCGGC
TCGTATAATGTGTGGAATTGTGAGCGGATAACAATTTCACACAGGAAACAGACCATGGAATTCATGTCCA
AAATTCGTGTTGGAATTAACGGCTTTGGCCGTATTGGTCGTCTCTGCTTACGGGCTGGATTTGATGATCC
GCAACTCGATTTTGTTGCGATTAACGACCTCGTTCCGGCCAAAAATCTTGCCTATCTTCTTCACTACGAC
TCCACCCACGGCCGCCTACAACAAACAGTGCGGGCAGAAGAAGATCGCATTTGTGCCGGCGATCGCTGCA
TTCAATGTTTCTCCGAAACTGATCCGGCAGCTATTCCTTGGGGGGAGTTAGGGGTTGATGTGGTGATTGA
GGCTACGGGGCGCTTCACCGATTACGCTGCCGCCAGTCGCCACCTGGAAGCAGGCGCTCAACGGGTAGTG
ATTTCGGCCCCGACCTCGGAGAAAGATCCCGATCGCGTTCCCACCTTCGTCTACGGCGTCAATCATCAGA
ACTACGACCCGCAACAGCATCGCATTCTCTCCAACGCCAGCTGCACCACCAACTGCCTGGCTCCGATCGC
CAAGGTGCTTCAAGAGCACTGCGGGATTGAAGACGGTCTGATGACTACCATCCATGCGGTCACCGCCACC
CAACCAACTGTCGATGGACCCAGCCGTAAAGATATGCGCGGCGGGCGCAGTGCGGCTCAAAACATCATTC
CGGCCAGTACGGGCGCTGCCAAAGCCGTGGGCTTGGTGCTGCCCGAACTCCAGGGTCACCTGACCGGTAT
GGCGTTGCGGGTTCCGACGGCGGATGTCTCGGTGGTGGATCTGACCTTCCGTAGCCGCCAATCCACCACC
TATGCCGCCATCTGTGAGGTGATGCAAAAGGCGGCCAACACCCAACTCCAAGGCATCCTGGGCTATACCG
AGGATGACCTCGTTTCGAGTGACTTTATTGGCGATGCTCGGTCCAGCATTTTTGATGCCACGGCAGGCAT
GGCTCTCAACGATCGCTTCTTCAAAGTGATCGCTTGGTACGACAACGAATGGGGATACAGCAACCGCATG
TTGGATCTGA
